>Addgene plasmid #124837 | Gamillus/ pcDNA3 | addgene full sequence | sequence record 243985 | Addgene NGS Result
GTACGGGCCAGATATACGCGTTGACATTGATTATTGACTAGTTATTAATAGTAATCAATTACGGGGTCAT
TAGTTCATAGCCCATATATGGAGTTCCGCGTTACATAACTTACGGTAAATGGCCCGCCTGGCTGACCGCC
CAACGACCCCCGCCCATTGACGTCAATAATGACGTATGTTCCCATAGTAACGCCAATAGGGACTTTCCAT
TGACGTCAATGGGTGGAGTATTTACGGTAAACTGCCCACTTGGCAGTACATCAAGTGTATCATATGCCAA
GTACGCCCCCTATTGACGTCAATGACGGTAAATGGCCCGCCTGGCATTATGCCCAGTACATGACCTTATG
GGACTTTCCTACTTGGCAGTACATCTACGTATTAGTCATCGCTATTACCATGGTGATGCGGTTTTGGCAG
TACATCAATGGGCGTGGATAGCGGTTTGACTCACGGGGATTTCCAAGTCTCCACCCCATTGACGTCAATG
GGAGTTTGTTTTGGCACCAAAATCAACGGGACTTTCCAAAATGTCGTAACAACTCCGCCCCATTGACGCA
AATGGGCGGTAGGCGTGTACGGTGGGAGGTCTATATAAGCAGAGCTCTCTGGCTAACTAGAGAACCCACT
GCTTACTGGCTTATCGAAATTAATACGACTCACTATAGGGAGACCCAAGCTTGGTACCGAGCTCGGATCC
CACCATGGTGAGCAAGGGCGAGGAGGCATCTGGCAGAGCCCTGTTCCAGTACCCCATGACCAGCAAGATC
GAGCTGAACGGCGAGATCAACGGCAAGAAATTCAAGGTGGCCGGCGAGGGCTTCACCCCCAGCAGCGGCA
GATTCAACATGCACGCCTACTGCACCACCGGCGACCTGCCTATGAGCTGGGTCGTGATTGCCAGCCCCCT
CCAGTACGGCTTCCACATGTTCGCCCACTACCCCGAGGACATCACACACTTTTTCCAGGAATGCTTCCCC
GGCAGCTACACCCTGGACCGGACCCTGAGAATGGAAGGCGACGGCACCCTGACCACCCACCACGAGTACA
GCCTGGAGGACGGCTGCGTGACCTCCAAGACCACCCTGAATGCCAGCGGCTTCGACCCTAAGGGCGCCAC
CATGACCAAGAGCTTCGTGAAACAACTGCCTAACGAGGTGAAGATCACCCCCCACGGCCCCAACGGCATC
AGACTGACCAGCACCGTGCTGTACCTGAAGGAGGATGGCACCATCCAGATCGGCACCCAGGACTGCATCG
TGACCCCTGTGGGCGGAAGGAAAGTGACCCAGCCCAAGGCCCACTTCCTGCACACCCAGATCATCCAGAA
GAAGGACCCCAACGACACCCGGGACCACATCGTGCAGACAGAACTGGCCGTGGCCGGCAATCTGTGGCAC
GGCATGGACGAGCTGTACAAGTAAGAATTCTGCAGATATCCATCACACTGGCGGCCGCTCGAGCATGCAT
CTAGAGGGCCCTATTCTATAGTGTCACCTAAATGCTAGAGCTCGCTGATCAGCCTCGACTGTGCCTTCTA
GTTGCCAGCCATCTGTTGTTTGCCCCTCCCCCGTGCCTTCCTTGACCCTGGAAGGTGCCACTCCCACTGT
CCTTTCCTAATAAAATGAGGAAATTGCATCGCATTGTCTGAGTAGGTGTCATTCTATTCTGGGGGGTGGG
GTGGGGCAGGACAGCAAGGGGGAGGATTGGGAAGACAATAGCAGGCATGCTGGGGATGCGGTGGGCTCTA
TGGCTTCTGAGGCGGAAAGAACCAGCTGGGGCTCTAGGGGGTATCCCC
[124 nt withheld, positions 1799-1922]
C
[91 nt withheld, positions 1924-2014]
A
[49 nt withheld, positions 2016-2064]
CCTTTGACGTTGGAGTCCACGTTCTTT
[37 nt withheld, positions 2092-2128]
ACCCTATCTCGGTCTATTCTTTTGATTTATAAGGGATTTTGCCGATTTCGGCCTATTGGTTAAAAAATGA
GCTGATTTAACAAAAATTTAACGCGAATTAATTCTGTGGAATGTGTGTCAGTTAGGGTGTGGAAAGTCCC
CAGGCTCCCCAGCAGGCAGAAGTATGCAAAGCATGCATCTCAATTAGTCAGCAACCAGGTGTGGAAAGTC
CCCAGGCTCCCCAGCAGGCAGAAGTATGCAAAGCATGCATCTCAATTAGTCAGCAACCATAGTCCCGCCC
CTAACTCCGCCCATCCCGCCCCTAACTCCGCCCAGTTCCGCCCATTCTCCGCCCCATGGCTGACTAATTT
TTTTTATTTATGCAGAGGCCGAGGCCGCCTCTGCCTCTGAGCTATTCCAGAAGTAGTGAGGAGGCTTTTT
TGGAGGCCTAGGCTTTTGCAAAAAGCTCCCGGGAGCTTGTATATCCATTTTCGGATCTGATCAAGAGACA
GGATGAGGATCGTTTCGCATGATTGAACAAGATGGATTGCACGCAGGTTCTCCGGCCGCTTGGGTGGAGA
GGCTATTCGGCTATGACTGGGCACAACAGACAATCGGCTGCTCTGATGCCGCCGTGTTCCGGCTGTCAGC
GCAGGGGCGCCCGGTTCTTTTTGTCAAGACCGACCTGTCCGGTGCCCTGAATGAACTGCAGGACGAGGCA
GCGCGGCTATCGTGGCTGGCCACGACGGGCGTTCCTTGCGCAGCTGTGCTCGACGTTGTCACTGAAGCGG
GAAGGGACTGGCTGCTATTGGGCGAAGTGCCGGGGCAGGATCTCCTGTCATCTCACCTTGCTCCTGCCGA
GAAAGTATCCATCATGGCTGATGCAATGCGGCGGCTGCATACGCTTGATCCGGCTACCTGCCCATTCGAC
CACCAAGCGAAACATCGCATCGAGCGAGCACGTACTCGGATGGAAGCCGGTCTTGTCGATCAGGATGATC
TGGACGAAGAGCATCAGGGGCTCGCGCCAGCCGAACTGTTCGCCAGGCTCAAGGCGCGCATGCCCGACGG
CGAGGATCTCGTCGTGACCCATGGCGATGCCTGCTTGCCGAATATCATGGTGGAAAATGGCCGCTTTTCT
GGATTCATCGACTGTGGCCGGCTGGGTGTGGCGGACCGCTATCAGGACATAGCGTTGGCTACCCGTGATA
TTGCTGAAGAGCTTGGCGGCGAATGGGCTGACCGCTTCCTCGTGCTTTACGGTATCGCCGCTCCCGATTC
GCAGCGCATCGCCTTCTATCGCCTTCTTGACGAGTTCTTCTGAGCGGGACTCTGGGGTTCGAAATGACCG
ACCAAGCGACGCCCAACCTGCCATCACGAGATTTCGATTCCACCGCCGCCTTCTATGAAAGGTTGGGCTT
CGGAATCGTTTTCCGGGACGCCGGCTGGATGATCCTCCAGCGCGGGGATCTCATGCTGGAGTTCTTCGCC
CACCCCAACTTGTTTATTGCAGCTTATAATGGTTACAAATAAAGCAATAGCATCACAAATTTCACAAATA
AAGCATTTTTTTCACTGCATTCTAGTTGTGGTTTGTCCAAACTCATCAATGTATCTTATCATGTCTGTAT
ACCGTCGACCTCTAGCTAGAGCTTGGCGTAATCATGGTCATAGCTGTTTCCTGTGTGAAATTGTTATCCG
CTCACAATTCCACACAACATACGAGCCGGAAGCATAAAGTGTAAAGCCTGGGGTGCCTAATGAGTGAGCT
AACTCACATTAATTGCGTTGCGCTCACTGCCCGCTTTCCAGTCGGGAAACCTGTCGTGCCAGCTGCATTA
ATGAATCGGCCAACGCGCGGGGAGAGGCGGTTTGCGTATTGGGCGCTCTTCCGCTTCCTCGCTCACTGAC
TCGCTGCGCTCGGTCGTTCGGCTGCGGCGAGCGGTATCAGCTCACTCAAAGGCGGTAATACGGTTATCCA
CAGAATCAGGGGATAACGCAGGAAAGAACATGTGAGCAAAAGGCCAGCAAAAGGCCAGGAACCGTAAAAA
GGCCGCGTTGCTGGCGTTTTTCCATAGGCTCCGCCCCCCTGACGAGCATCACAAAAATCGACGCTCAAGT
CAGAGGTGGCGAAACCCGACAGGACTATAAAGATACCAGGCGTTTCCCCCTGGAAGCTCCCTCGTGCGCT
CTCCTGTTCCGACCCTGCCGCTTACCGGATACCTGTCCGCCTTTCTCCCTTCGGGAAGCGTGGCGCTTTC
TCATAGCTCACGCTGTAGGTATCTCAGTTCGGTGTAGGTCGTTCGCTCCAAGCTGGGCTGTGTGCACGAA
CCCCCCGTTCAGCCCGACCGCTGCGCCTTATCCGGTAACTATCGTCTTGAGTCCAACCCGGTAAGACACG
ACTTATCGCCACTGGCAGCAGCCACTGGTAACAGGATTAGCAGAGCGAGGTATGTAGGCGGTGCTACAGA
GTTCTTGAAGTGGTGGCCTAACTACGGCTACACTAGAAGAACAGTATTTGGTATCTGCGCTCTGCTGAAG
CCAGTTACCTTCGGAAAAAGAGTTGGTAGCTCTTGATCCGGCAAACAAACCACCGCTGGTAGCGGTGGTT
TTTTTGTTTGCAAGCAGCAGATTACGCGCAGAAAAAAAGGATCTCAAGAAGATCCTTTGATCTTTTCTAC
GGGGTCTGACGCTCAGTGGAACGAAAACTCACGTTAAGGGATTTTGGTCATGAGATTATCAAAAAGGATC
TTCACCTAGATCCTTTTAAATTAAAAATGAAGTTTTAAATCAATCTAAAGTATATATGAGTAAACTTGGT
CTGACAGTTACCAATGCTTAATCAGTGAGGCACCTATCTCAGCGATCTGTCTATTTCGTTCATCCATAGT
TGCCTGACTCCCCGTCGTGTAGATAACTACGATACGGGAGGGCTTACCATCTGGCCCCAGTGCTGCAATG
ATACCGCGAGACCCACGCTCACCGGCTCCAGATTTATCAGCAATAAACCAGCCAGCCGGAAGGGCCGAGC
GCAGAAGTGGTCCTGCAACTTTATCCGCCTCCATCCAGTCTATTAATTGTTGCCGGGAAGCTAGAGTAAG
TAGTTCGCCAGTTAATAGTTTGCGCAACGTTGTTGCCATTGCTACAGGCATCGTGGTGTCACGCTCGTCG
TTTGGTATGGCTTCATTCAGCTCCGGTTCCCAACGATCAAGGCGAGTTACATGATCCCCCATGTTGTGCA
AAAAAGCGGTTAGCTCCTTCGGTCCTCCGATCGTTGTCAGAAGTAAGTTGGCCGCAGTGTTATCACTCAT
GGTTATGGCAGCACTGCATAATTCTCTTACTGTCATGCCATCCGTAAGATGCTTTTCTGTGACTGGTGAG
TACTCAACCAAGTCATTCTGAGAATAGTGTATGCGGCGACCGAGTTGCTCTTGCCCGGCGTCAATACGGG
ATAATACCGCGCCACATAGCAGAACTTTAAAAGTGCTCATCATTGGAAAACGTTCTTCGGGGCGAAAACT
CTCAAGGATCTTACCGCTGTTGAGATCCAGTTCGATGTAACCCACTCGTGCACCCAACTGATCTTCAGCA
TCTTTTACTTTCACCAGCGTTTCTGGGTGAGCAAAAACAGGAAGGCAAAATGCCGCAAAAAAGGGAATAA
GGGCGACACGGAAATGTTGAATACTCATACTCTTCCTTTTTCAATATTATTGAAGCATTTATCAGGGTTA
TTGTCTCATGAGCGGATACATATTTGAATGTATTTAGAAAAATAAACAAATAGGGGTTCCGCGCACATTT
CCCCGAAAAGTGCCACCTGACGTCGACGGATCGGGAGATCTCCCGATCCCCTATGGTGCACTCTCAGTAC
AATCTGCTCTGATGCCGCATAGTTAAGCCAGTATCTGCTCCCTGCTTGTGTGTTGGAGGTCGCTGAGTAG
TGCGCGAGCAAAATTTAAGCTACAACAAGGCAAGGCTTGACCGACAATTGCATGAAGAATCTGCTTAGGG
TTAGGCGTTTTGCGCTGCTTCGCGAT
Features (pLannotate 1.2.2; 21 found; start..end, strand, type, name):
     23..402     +  enhancer       CMV enhancer: human cytomegalovirus immediate early enhancer
    403..606     +  promoter       CMV promoter: human cytomegalovirus (CMV) immediate early promoter
    602..635     +  LTR            5' LTR (truncated) (fragment): truncated 5' long terminal repeat (LTR) from HIV-1
    651..669     +  promoter       T7 promoter: promoter for bacteriophage T7 RNA polymerase
    705..1421    +  CDS            Gamillus: Gamillus is a photoswitchable green fluorescent protein published in 2018, derived from Olindias formosus. It is reported to be a very rapidly-maturing monomer with very low acid sensitivity.
   1485..1503    -  promoter       SP6 promoter: promoter for bacteriophage SP6 RNA polymerase
   1529..1753    +  polyA_signal   bGH poly(A) signal: bovine growth hormone polyadenylation signal
   1757..1778    +  promoter       SV40 promoter (fragment): SV40 enhancer and early promoter
   1799..2227    +  rep_origin     f1 ori (sequence partly withheld): f1 bacteriophage origin of replication; arrow indicates direction of (+) strand synthesis
   2241..2570    +  promoter       SV40 promoter: SV40 enhancer and early promoter
   2637..3428    +  CDS            neo: KKA2_KLEPN - Also known as kan, nptII. Experimental evidence at protein level: Swiss-Prot protein existence level 1. Resistance to kanamycin, neomycin, paromomycin, ribostamycin, butirosin and gentamicin B. From Klebsiella pneumoniae.
   3452..3610    +  CDS            ble (fragment): BLE_KLEPN - Experimental evidence at protein level: Swiss-Prot protein existence level 1. Binding protein with a strong affinity to the bleomycin family of antibiotics. Binds to CL990; an antimitotic-antibiotic compound. From Klebsiella pneumoniae.
   3605..3726    +  polyA_signal   SV40 poly(A) signal: SV40 polyadenylation signal
   3799..3815    -  protein_bind   lac operator: The lac repressor binds to the lac operator to inhibit transcription in E. coli. This inhibition can be relieved by adding lactose or isopropyl-β-D-thiogalactopyranoside (IPTG). lac repressor encoded by lacI
   3823..3853    -  promoter       lac promoter: promoter for the E. coli lac operon
   3868..3889    -  protein_bind   CAP binding site: CAP binding activates transcription in the presence of cAMP. E. coli catabolite activator protein
   3902..3994    -  CDS            lacI (fragment): lac repressor; lacI; The lac repressor binds to the lac operator to inhibit transcription in E. coli. This inhibition can be relieved by adding lactose or isopropyl-β-D-thiogalactopyranoside (IPTG).
   4177..4765    -  rep_origin     ori: high-copy-number ColE1/pMB1/pBR322/pUC origin of replication
   4936..5796    -  CDS            AmpR: β-lactamase; bla; confers resistance to ampicillin, carbenicillin, and related antibiotics
   5797..5901    -  promoter       AmpR promoter: bla
   5960..6012    -  misc_feature   bom (fragment): basis of mobility region from pBR322
