[The description below was written by a language model from this plasmid's Addgene catalogue record and pLannotate feature annotations shown in this document.]
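Description:
Gamillus/pcDNA3 is a mammalian expression plasmid of about 6.1 kb, built on the pcDNA3 backbone, that carries the coding sequence for Gamillus. Gamillus is an acid-tolerant, monomeric green fluorescent protein derived from the jellyfish Olindias formosa (the insert is catalogued as synthetic). The roughly 700 bp open reading frame is untagged. It sits downstream of the human cytomegalovirus immediate-early enhancer and promoter and is followed by the bovine growth hormone polyadenylation signal, an arrangement that gives strong constitutive expression in transfected mammalian cells. T7 and SP6 phage promoters flank the insert in opposing orientations, as is usual for pcDNA3, and can serve for in vitro transcription or as sequencing primer sites.

In E. coli the plasmid replicates from a high-copy ColE1/pUC-type origin and is selected with ampicillin through the β-lactamase gene. An f1 origin is also present, which permits single-stranded DNA production. For mammalian selection, an SV40 enhancer/early promoter drives the neomycin phosphotransferase gene, terminated by an SV40 polyadenylation signal, so stable transfectants can be selected with G418. The automated annotation also reports several short fragments: a truncated HIV-1 LTR piece near the CMV promoter, partial ble and lacI sequences, lac promoter/operator elements, and a bom remnant. These look like backbone remnants or similarity matches rather than functional parts of the design.

The construct is intended for expressing free Gamillus in mammalian cells. The annotation describes the protein as very rapidly maturing, photoswitchable and with very low acid sensitivity, which suits it to imaging in acidic cellular environments where conventional GFPs lose fluorescence.
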