Addgene plasmid #124837: Gamillus/ pcDNA3
Purpose: mammalian expression of Gamillus, an acid-tolerant monomeric green fluorescent protein
Depositing lab: Takeharu Nagai. Publication: Acid-Tolerant Monomeric GFP from Olindias formosa. Shinoda H, Ma Y, Nakashima R, Sakurai K, Matsuda T, Nagai T. Cell Chem Biol. 2018 Mar 15;25(3):330-338.e7. doi: 10.1016/j.chembiol.2017.12.005. Epub 2017 Dec 28. PubMed 29290624.
Backbone
  Vector backbone: pcDNA3
  Backbone size w/o insert (bp): 5400
  Total vector size (bp): 6100
  Vector type: Mammalian Expression
Growth in bacteria
  Bacterial resistance: Ampicillin, 100 μg/mL
  Growth temperature: 37°C
  Growth strain: DH5alpha
  Copy number: High Copy
Gene/Insert
  Gene/Insert name: Gamillus
  Species: Synthetic
  Insert size (bp): 700
  GenBank ID: LC309249
  Tag / fusion protein: No tag
Terms and licenses: Academic/Nonprofit Terms; Industry Terms: Not Available to Industry
How to cite: Gamillus/ pcDNA3 was a gift from Takeharu Nagai (Addgene plasmid # 124837 ; http://n2t.net/addgene:124837 ; RRID:Addgene_124837)
