>Addgene plasmid #124837 | Gamillus/ pcDNA3 | depositor partial sequence | sequence record 238418 | an insert between BamHI and EcoRI sites in pcDNA3
ATGGTGAGCAAGGGCGAGGAGGCATCTGGCAGAGCCCTGTTCCAGTACCCCATGACCAGCAAGATCGAGC
TGAACGGCGAGATCAACGGCAAGAAATTCAAGGTGGCCGGCGAGGGCTTCACCCCCAGCAGCGGCAGATT
CAACATGCACGCCTACTGCACCACCGGCGACCTGCCTATGAGCTGGGTCGTGATTGCCAGCCCCCTCCAG
TACGGCTTCCACATGTTCGCCCACTACCCCGAGGACATCACACACTTTTTCCAGGAATGCTTCCCCGGCA
GCTACACCCTGGACCGGACCCTGAGAATGGAAGGCGACGGCACCCTGACCACCCACCACGAGTACAGCCT
GGAGGACGGCTGCGTGACCTCCAAGACCACCCTGAATGCCAGCGGCTTCGACCCTAAGGGCGCCACCATG
ACCAAGAGCTTCGTGAAACAACTGCCTAACGAGGTGAAGATCACCCCCCACGGCCCCAACGGCATCAGAC
TGACCAGCACCGTGCTGTACCTGAAGGAGGATGGCACCATCCAGATCGGCACCCAGGACTGCATCGTGAC
CCCTGTGGGCGGAAGGAAAGTGACCCAGCCCAAGGCCCACTTCCTGCACACCCAGATCATCCAGAAGAAG
GACCCCAACGACACCCGGGACCACATCGTGCAGACAGAACTGGCCGTGGCCGGCAATCTGTGGCACGGCA
TGGACGAGCTGTACAAG
